Addgene plasmid #206186: ACVR1-VASS-R206H
Purpose: in vitro transcription of RNA encoding human ACVR1 with mutations T189V, S190A, and R206H
Depositing lab: Mary Mullins. Depositing organization: University of Pennsylvania. Publication: Reduced GS domain serine/threonine requirements of Fibrodysplasia Ossificans Progressiva mutant type I BMP receptor ACVR1 in the zebrafish. Allen RS, Jones WD, Hale M, Warder BN, Shore EM, Mullins MC. J Bone Miner Res. 2023 Jun 17. doi: 10.1002/jbmr.4869. PubMed 37329499.
Backbone
  Vector backbone: pCS2+
  Backbone size w/o insert (bp): 4095
  Vector type: in vitro transcription
Growth in bacteria
  Bacterial resistance: Ampicillin, 100 μg/mL
  Growth temperature: 37°C
  Growth strain: DH5alpha
  Copy number: Unknown
Gene/Insert
  Gene/Insert name: activin A receptor type 1 (alt name: ALK2)
  Species: H. sapiens (human)
  Insert size (bp): 1600
  Mutation: T189V, S190A, R206H
  Entrez Gene: ACVR1 (a.k.a. ACTRI, ACVR1A, ACVRLK2, ALK2, FOP, SKR1, TSRI)
  Tag / fusion protein: FLAG tag (C terminal on insert)
  Cloning method: Unknown
  Sequencing primers: 5′ CMV Forward
Terms and licenses: Academic/Nonprofit Terms; Industry Terms: Not Available to Industry
How to cite: ACVR1-VASS-R206H was a gift from Mary Mullins (Addgene plasmid # 206186 ; http://n2t.net/addgene:206186 ; RRID:Addgene_206186)
