[The description below was written by a language model from this plasmid's Addgene catalogue record and pLannotate feature annotations shown in this document.]
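Description:
ACVR1-VASS-R206H is a pCS2+-based plasmid built for in vitro transcription of mRNA encoding a mutant form of human ACVR1 (also called ALK2), a type I BMP receptor. The sequenced plasmid is 5,675 nt. It is propagated in E. coli using a high-copy ColE1/pUC-type origin with ampicillin selection (β-lactamase under its own promoter). An f1 origin and remnants of lac-derived sequences (lac promoter/operator, lacZα and lacI fragments) are also present as backbone carry-over.

The ACVR1 coding sequence lies immediately downstream of an SP6 promoter, which itself sits after the simian CMV IE94 enhancer/promoter. The same insert can therefore be transcribed in vitro with SP6 RNA polymerase or, in principle, expressed directly in vertebrate cells from the CMV element. The open reading frame is followed by a C-terminal FLAG epitope, annotated in the sequence as two tandem copies, which allows detection of the receptor protein. An SV40 polyadenylation signal follows the tag. T7 (fragment) and T3 promoters are annotated downstream in the antisense orientation, as is usual for this backbone.

The insert carries three substitutions. T189V and S190A replace two serine/threonine residues, and R206H is the third change. The associated publication title concerns the GS domain serine/threonine requirements of the Fibrodysplasia Ossificans Progressiva mutant receptor in zebrafish. This suggests that the RNA is used to test how loss of these residues affects signalling by the disease-associated receptor, although the record itself states only the in vitro transcription purpose. The cloning method is not stated.
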