Features (pLannotate 1.2.2; 16 found; start..end, strand, type, name):
     35..53      +  promoter       SP6 promoter: promoter for bacteriophage SP6 RNA polymerase
     85..1611    +  CDS            ACVR1: ACVR1_HUMAN - Also known as ACVRLK2. Experimental evidence at protein level: Swiss-Prot protein existence level 1. Bone morphogenetic protein (BMP) type I receptor that is involved in a wide variety of biological processes, including bone, heart, cartilage, nervous, and reproductive system development and regulation (PubMed:20628059, PubMed:22977237). As a type I receptor, forms heterotetrameric receptor complexes with the type II receptors AMHR2, ACVR2A ors ACVR2B (PubMed:17911401). Upon binding of ligands such as BMP7 or GDF2/BMP9 to the heteromeric complexes, type II receptors transphosphor
   1630..1677    +  CDS            2xFLAG: two tandem FLAG® epitope tags
   1705..1722    -  promoter       T7 promoter (fragment): promoter for bacteriophage T7 RNA polymerase
   1727..1861    -  polyA_signal   SV40 poly(A) signal: SV40 polyadenylation signal
   1974..1992    -  promoter       T3 promoter: promoter for bacteriophage T3 RNA polymerase
   2037..2053    -  protein_bind   lac operator: The lac repressor binds to the lac operator to inhibit transcription in E. coli. This inhibition can be relieved by adding lactose or isopropyl-β-D-thiogalactopyranoside (IPTG). lac repressor encoded by lacI
   2061..2091    -  promoter       lac promoter: promoter for the E. coli lac operon
   2106..2127    -  protein_bind   CAP binding site: CAP binding activates transcription in the presence of cAMP. E. coli catabolite activator protein
   2140..2232    -  CDS            lacI (fragment): lac repressor; lacI; The lac repressor binds to the lac operator to inhibit transcription in E. coli. This inhibition can be relieved by adding lactose or isopropyl-β-D-thiogalactopyranoside (IPTG).
   2415..3003    -  rep_origin     ori: high-copy-number ColE1/pMB1/pBR322/pUC origin of replication
   3174..4034    -  CDS            AmpR: β-lactamase; bla; confers resistance to ampicillin, carbenicillin, and related antibiotics
   4035..4139    -  promoter       AmpR promoter: bla
   4192..4620    -  rep_origin     f1 ori (sequence partly withheld): f1 bacteriophage origin of replication; arrow indicates direction of (+) strand synthesis
   4625..4691    -  CDS            lacZα (fragment): LacZα fragment of β-galactosidase; lacZ fragment
   4698..5675    +  promoter       CMV IE94 promoter: enhancer/promoter region of simian cytomegalovirus major immediate early transcription unit IE94
>Addgene plasmid #206186 | ACVR1-VASS-R206H | addgene full sequence | sequence record 406399 | Addgene NGS Result
CGCCATTCTGCCTGGGGACGTCGGAGCAAGCTTGATTTAGGTGACACTATAGAATACAAGCTACTTGTTC
TTTTTGCAGGATCCATGGTAGATGGAGTGATGATTCTTCCTGTGCTTATCATGATTGCTCTCCCCTCCCC
TAGTATGGAAGATGAGAAGCCCAAGGTCAACCCCAAACTCTACATGTGTGTGTGTGAAGGTCTCTCCTGC
GGTAATGAGGACCACTGTGAAGGCCAGCAGTGCTTTTCCTCACTGAGCATCAACGATGGCTTCCACGTCT
ACCAGAAAGGCTGCTTCCAGGTTTATGAGCAGGGAAAGATGACCTGTAAGACCCCGCCGTCCCCTGGCCA
AGCTGTGGAGTGCTGCCAAGGGGACTGGTGTAACAGGAACATCACGGCCCAGCTGCCCACTAAAGGAAAA
TCCTTCCCTGGAACACAGAATTTCCACTTGGAGGTTGGCCTCATTATTCTCTCTGTAGTGTTCGCAGTAT
GTCTTTTAGCCTGCCTGCTGGGAGTTGCTCTCCGAAAATTTAAAAGGCGCAACCAAGAACGCCTCAATCC
CCGAGACGTGGAGTATGGCACTATCGAAGGGCTCATCACCACCAATGTTGGAGACAGCACTTTAGCAGAT
TTATTGGATCATTCGTGTGTAGCAGGAAGTGGCTCTGGTCTTCCTTTTCTGGTACAAAGAACAGTGGCTC
ACCAGATTACACTGTTGGAGTGTGTCGGGAAAGGCAGGTATGGTGAGGTGTGGAGGGGCAGCTGGCAAGG
GGAAAATGTTGCCGTGAAGATCTTCTCCTCCCGTGATGAGAAGTCATGGTTCAGGGAAACGGAATTGTAC
AACACTGTGATGCTGAGGCATGAAAATATCTTAGGTTTCATTGCTTCAGACATGACATCAAGACACTCCA
GTACCCAGCTGTGGTTAATTACACATTATCATGAAATGGGATCGTTGTACGACTATCTTCAGCTTACTAC
TCTGGATACAGTTAGCTGCCTTCGAATAGTGCTGTCCATAGCTAGTGGTCTTGCACATTTGCACATAGAG
ATATTTGGGACCCAAGGGAAACCAGCCATTGCCCATCGAGATTTAAAGAGCAAAAATATTCTGGTTAAGA
AGAATGGACAGTGTTGCATAGCAGATTTGGGCCTGGCAGTCATGCATTCCCAGAGCACCAATCAGCTTGA
TGTGGGGAACAATCCCCGTGTGGGCACCAAGCGCTACATGGCCCCCGAAGTTCTAGATGAAACCATCCAG
GTGGATTGTTTCGATTCTTATAAAAGGGTCGATATTTGGGCCTTTGGACTTGTTTTGTGGGAAGTGGCCA
GGCGGATGGTGAGCAATGGTATAGTGGAGGATTACAAGCCACCGTTCTACGATGTGGTTCCCAATGACCC
AAGTTTTGAAGATATGAGGAAGGTAGTCTGTGTGGATCAACAAAGGCCAAACATACCCAACAGATGGTTC
TCAGACCCGACATTAACCTCTCTGGCCAAGCTAATGAAAGAATGCTGGTATCAAAATCCATCCGCAAGAC
TCACAGCACTGCGTATCAAAAAGACTTTGACCAAAATTGATAATTCCCTCGACAAATTGAAAACTGACTG
TAATCGATTTAAAGCTATGGATTACAAGGATGATGATGATAAGGATTACAAGGATGATGATGATAAGAAT
TCAAGGCCTCTCGAGCCTCTAGAACTATAGTGAGTCGTATTACGTAGATCCAGACATGATAAGATACATT
GATGAGTTTGGACAAACCACAACTAGAATGCAGTGAAAAAAATGCTTTATTTGTGAAATTTGTGATGCTA
TTGCTTTATTTGTAACCATTATAAGCTGCAATAAACAAGTTAACAACAACAATTGCATTCATTTTATGTT
TCAGGTTCAGGGGGAGGTGTGGGAGGTTTTTTAATTCGCGGCCGCGGCGCCAATGCATTGGGCCCGGTAC
CCAGCTTTTGTTCCCTTTAGTGAGGGTTAATTGCGCGCTTGGCGTAATCATGGTCATAGCTGTTTCCTGT
GTGAAATTGTTATCCGCTCACAATTCCACACAACATACGAGCCGGGAGCATAAAGTGTAAAGCCTGGGGT
GCCTAATGAGTGAGCTAACTCACATTAATTGCGTTGCGCTCACTGCCCGCTTTCCAGTCGGGAAACCTGT
CGTGCCAGCTGCATTAATGAATCGGCCAACGCGCGGGGAGAGGCGGTTTGCGTATTGGGCGCTCTTCCGC
TTCCTCGCTCACTGACTCGCTGCGCTCGGTCGTTCGGCTGCGGCGAGCGGTATCAGCTCACTCAAAGGCG
GTAATACGGTTATCCACAGAATCAGGGGATAACGCAGGAAAGAACATGTGAGCAAAAGGCCAGCAAAAGG
CCAGGAACCGTAAAAAGGCCGCGTTGCTGGCGTTTTTCCATAGGCTCCGCCCCCCTGACGAGCATCACAA
AAATCGACGCTCAAGTCAGAGGTGGCGAAACCCGACAGGACTATAAAGATACCAGGCGTTTCCCCCTGGA
AGCTCCCTCGTGCGCTCTCCTGTTCCGACCCTGCCGCTTACCGGATACCTGTCCGCCTTTCTCCCTTCGG
GAAGCGTGGCGCTTTCTCATAGCTCACGCTGTAGGTATCTCAGTTCGGTGTAGGTCGTTCGCTCCAAGCT
GGGCTGTGTGCACGAACCCCCCGTTCAGCCCGACCGCTGCGCCTTATCCGGTAACTATCGTCTTGAGTCC
AACCCGGTAAGACACGACTTATCGCCACTGGCAGCAGCCACTGGTAACAGGATTAGCAGAGCGAGGTATG
TAGGCGGTGCTACAGAGTTCTTGAAGTGGTGGCCTAACTACGGCTACACTAGAAGAACAGTATTTGGTAT
CTGCGCTCTGCTGAAGCCAGTTACCTTCGGAAAAAGAGTTGGTAGCTCTTGATCCGGCAAACAAACCACC
GCTGGTAGCGGTGGTTTTTTTGTTTGCAAGCAGCAGATTACGCGCAGAAAAAAAGGATCTCAAGAAGATC
CTTTGATCTTTTCTACGGGGTCTGACGCTCAGTGGAACGAAAACTCACGTTAAGGGATTTTGGTCATGAG
ATTATCAAAAAGGATCTTCACCTAGATCCTTTTAAATTAAAAATGAAGTTTTAAATCAATCTAAAGTATA
TATGAGTAAACTTGGTCTGACAGTTACCAATGCTTAATCAGTGATGCACCTATCTCAGCGATCTGTCTAT
TTCGTTCATCCATAGTTGCCTGACTCCCCGTCGTGTAGATAACTACGATACGGGAGGGCTTACCATCTGG
CCCCAGTGCTGCAATGATACCGCGAGACCCACGCTCACCGGCTCCAGATTTATCAGCAATAAACCAGCCA
GCCGGAAGGGCCGAGCGCAGAAGTGGTCCTGCAACTTTATCCTCCTCCATCCAGTCTATTAATTGTTGCC
GGGAAGCTAGAGTAAGTAGTTCGCCAGTTAATAGTTTGCGCAACGTTGTTGCCATTGCTACAGGCATCGT
GGTGTCACGCTCGTCGTTTGGTATGGCTTCATTCAGCTCCGGTTCCCAACGATCAAGGCGAGTTACATGA
TCCCCCATGTTGTGCAAAAAAGCGGTTAGCTCCTTCGGTCCTCCGATCGTTGTCAGAAGTAAGTTGGCCG
CAGTGTTATCACTCATGGTTATGGCAGCACTGCATAATTCTCTTACTGTCATGCCATCCGTAAGATGCTT
TTCTGTGACTGGTGAGTACTCAACCAAGTCATTCTGAGAATAGTGTATGCGGCGACCGAGTTGCTCTTGC
CCGGCGTCAATACGGGATAATACCGCGCCACATAGCAGAACTTTAAAAGTGCTCATCATTGGAAAACGTT
CTTCGGGGCGAAAACTCTCAAGGATCTTACCGCTGTTGAGATCCAGTTCGATGTAACCCACTCGTGCACC
CAACTGATCTTCAGCATCTTTTACTTTCACCAGCGTTTCTGGGTGAGCAAAAACAGGAAGGCAAAATGCC
GCAAAAAAGGGAATAAGGGCGACACGGAAATGTTGAATACTCATACTCTTCCTTTTTCAATATTATTGAA
GCATTTATCAGGGTTATTGTCTCATGAGCGGATACATATTTGAATGTATTTAGAAAAATAAACAAATAGG
GGTTCCGCGCACATTTCCCCGAAAAGTGCCACCTAAATTGTAAGCGTTAATATTTTGTTAAAATTCGCGT
TAAATTTTTGTTAAATCAGCTCATTTTTTAACCAATAGGCCGAAATCGGCAAAATCCCTTATAAATCAAA
AGAATAGACCGAGATAGGGT
[37 nt withheld, positions 4291-4327]
AAAGAACGTGGACTCCAACGTCAAAGG
[49 nt withheld, positions 4355-4403]
T
[91 nt withheld, positions 4405-4495]
G
[124 nt withheld, positions 4497-4620]
CCCATTCGCCATTCAGGCTGCGCAACTGTTGGGAAGGGCGATCGGTGCGGGCCTCTTCGCTATTACGCCA
GTCGACCGCCAATTCAATATGGCGTATATGGACTCATGCCAATTCAATATGGTGGATCTGGACCTGTGCC
AATTCAATATGGCGTATATGGACTCGTGCCAATTCAATATGGTGGATCTGGACCCCAGCCAATTCAATAT
GGCGGACTTGGCACCATGCCAATTCAATATGGCGGACCTGGCACTGTGCCAACTGGGGAGGGGTCTACTT
GGCACGGTGCCAAGTTTGAGGAGGGGTCTTGGCCCTGTGCCAAGTCCGCCATATTGAATTGGCATGGTGC
CAATAATGGCGGCCATATTGGCTATATGCCAGGATCAATATATAGGCAATATCCAATATGGCCCTATGCC
AATATGGCTATTGGCCAGGTTCAATACTATGTATTGGCCCTATGCCATATAGTATTCCATATATGGGTTT
TCCTATTGACGTAGATAGCCCCTCCCAATGGGCGGTCCCATATACCATATATGGGGCTTCCTAATACCGC
CCATAGCCACTCCCCCATTGACGTCAATGGTCTCTATATATGGTCTTTCCTATTGACGTCATATGGGCGG
TCCTATTGACGTATATGGCGCCTCCCCCATTGACGTCAATTACGGTAAATGGCCCGCCTGGCTCAATGCC
CATTGACGTCAATAGGACCACCCACCATTGACGTCAATGGGATGGCTCATTGCCCATTCATATCCGTTCT
CACGCCCCCTATTGACGTCAATGACGGTAAATGGCCCACTTGGCAGTACATCAATATCTATTAATAGTAA
CTTGGCAAGTACATTACTATTGGAAGTACGCCAGGGTACATTGGCAGTACTCCCATTGACGTCAATGGCG
GTAAATGGCCCGCGATGGCTGCCAAGTACATCCCCATTGACGTCAATGGGGAGGGGCAATGACGCAAATG
GGCGTTCCATTGACGTAAATGGGCGGTAGGCGTGCCTAATGGGAGGTCTATATAAGCAATGCTCGTTTAG
GGAAC
