>Addgene plasmid #206186 | ACVR1-VASS-R206H | depositor partial sequence | sequence record 402703 | ACVR1-VASS-R206H sequence 1697 bps
AGCATGCTCGTTTAGGGAACCGCCATTCTGCCTGGGAACGTCGGAGCAAGCTTGATTTAGGTGACACTAT
AGAATACAAGCTACTTGTTCTTTTTGCAGGATCCATGGTAGATGGAGTGATGATTCTTCCTGTGCTTATC
ATGATTGCTCTCCCCTCCCCTAGTATGGAAGATGAGAAGCCCAAGGTCAACCCCAAACTCTACATGTGTG
TGTGTGAAGGTCTCTCCTGCGGTAATGAGGACCACTGTGAAGGCCAGCAGTGCTTTTCCTCACTGAGCAT
CAACGATGGCTTCCACGTCTACCAGAAAGGCTGCTTCCAGGTTTATGAGCAGGGAAAGATGACCTGTAAG
ACCCCGCCGTCCCCTGGCCAAGCTGTGGAGTGCTGCCAAGGGGACTGGTGTAACAGGAACATCACGGCCC
AGCTGCCCACTAAAGGAAAATCCTTCCCTGGAACACAGAATTTCCACTTGGAGGTTGGCCTCATTATTCT
CTCTGTAGTGTTCGCAGTATGTCTTTTAGCCTGCCTGCTGGGAGTTGCTCTCCGAAAATTTAAARGGCGC
AACCAAGAACGCCTCAATCCCCGAGACGTGGAGTATGGCACTATCGAAGGGCTCATCACCACCAATGTTG
GAGACAGCACTTTAGCAGATTTATTGGATCATTCGTGTGTAGCAGGAAGTGGCTCTGGTCTTCCTTTTCT
GGTACAAAGAACAGTGGCTCACCAGATTACACTGTTGGAGTGTGTCGGGAAAGGCAGGTATGGTGAGGTG
TGGAGGGGCAGCTGGCAAGGGGAAAATGTTGCCGTGAAGATCTTCTCCTCCCGTGATGAGAAGTCATGGT
TCAGGGAAACGGAATTGTACAACACTGTGATGCTGAGGCATGAAAATATCTTAGGTTTCATTGCTTCAGA
CATGACATCAAGACACTCCAGTACCCAGCTGTGGTTAATTACACATTATCATGAAATGGGATCGTTGTAC
GACTATCTTCAGCTTACTACTCTGGATACAGTTAGCTGCCTTCGAATAGTGCTGTCCATAGCTAGTGGTC
TTGCACATTTGCACATAGAGATATTTGGGACCCAAGGGAAACCAGCCATTGCCCATCGAGATTTAAAGAG
CAAAAATATTCTGGTTAAGAAGAATGGACAGTGTTGCATAGCAGATTTGGGCCTGGCAGTCATGCATTCC
CAGAGCACCAATCAGCTTGATGTGGGGAACAATCCCCGTGTGGGCACCAAGCGCTACATGGCCCCCGAAG
TTCTAGATGAAACCATCCAGGTGGATTGTTTCGATTCTTATAAAAGGGTCGATATTTGGGCCTTTGGACT
TGTTTTGTGGGAAGTGGCCAGGCGGATGGTGAGCAATGGTATAGTGGAGGATTACAAGCCACCGTTCTAC
GATGTGGTTCCCAATGACCCAAGTTTTGAAGATATGAGGAAGGTAGTCTGTGTGGATCAACAAAGGCCAA
ACATACCCAACAGATGGTTCTCAGACCCGACATTAACCTCTCTGGCCAAGCTAATGAAAGAATGCTGGTA
TCAAAATCCATCCGCAAGACTCACAGCACTGCGTATCAAAAAGACTTTGACCAAAATTGATAATTCCCTC
GACAAATTGAAAACTGACTGTAATCGATTTAAAGCTATGGATTACAAGGATGATGATGATAAGGATTACA
AGGATGATGATGATAAG
