>Addgene plasmid #206186 | ACVR1-VASS-R206H | depositor partial sequence | sequence record 402704 | between the CMV forward and T7 binding sites
ATGGTAGATGGAGTGATGATTCTTCCTGTGCTTATCATGATTGCTCTCCCCTCCCCTAGTATGGAAGATG
AGAAGCCCAAGGTCAACCCCAAACTCTACATGTGTGTGTGTGAAGGTCTCTCCTGCGGTAATGAGGACCA
CTGTGAAGGCCAGCAGTGCTTTTCCTCACTGAGCATCAACGATGGCTTCCACGTCTACCAGAAAGGCTGC
TTCCAGGTTTATGAGCAGGGAAAGATGACCTGTAAGACCCCGCCGTCCCCTGGCCAAGCTGTGGAGTGCT
GCCAAGGGGACTGGTGTAACAGGAACATCACGGCCCAGCTGCCCACTAAAGGAAAATCCTTCCCTGGAAC
ACAGAATTTCCACTTGGAGGTTGGCCTCATTATTCTCTCTGTAGTGTTCGCAGTATGTCTTTTAGCCTGC
CTGCTGGGAGTTGCTCTCCGAAAATTTAAARGGCGCAACCAAGAACGCCTCAATCCCCGAGACGTGGAGT
ATGGCACTATCGAAGGGCTCATCACCACCAATGTTGGAGACAGCACTTTAGCAGATTTATTGGATCATTC
GTGTGTAGCAGGAAGTGGCTCTGGTCTTCCTTTTCTGGTACAAAGAACAGTGGCTCACCAGATTACACTG
TTGGAGTGTGTCGGGAAAGGCAGGTATGGTGAGGTGTGGAGGGGCAGCTGGCAAGGGGAAAATGTTGCCG
TGAAGATCTTCTCCTCCCGTGATGAGAAGTCATGGTTCAGGGAAACGGAATTGTACAACACTGTGATGCT
GAGGCATGAAAATATCTTAGGTTTCATTGCTTCAGACATGACATCAAGACACTCCAGTACCCAGCTGTGG
TTAATTACACATTATCATGAAATGGGATCGTTGTACGACTATCTTCAGCTTACTACTCTGGATACAGTTA
GCTGCCTTCGAATAGTGCTGTCCATAGCTAGTGGTCTTGCACATTTGCACATAGAGATATTTGGGACCCA
AGGGAAACCAGCCATTGCCCATCGAGATTTAAAGAGCAAAAATATTCTGGTTAAGAAGAATGGACAGTGT
TGCATAGCAGATTTGGGCCTGGCAGTCATGCATTCCCAGAGCACCAATCAGCTTGATGTGGGGAACAATC
CCCGTGTGGGCACCAAGCGCTACATGGCCCCCGAAGTTCTAGATGAAACCATCCAGGTGGATTGTTTCGA
TTCTTATAAAAGGGTCGATATTTGGGCCTTTGGACTTGTTTTGTGGGAAGTGGCCAGGCGGATGGTGAGC
AATGGTATAGTGGAGGATTACAAGCCACCGTTCTACGATGTGGTTCCCAATGACCCAAGTTTTGAAGATA
TGAGGAAGGTAGTCTGTGTGGATCAACAAAGGCCAAACATACCCAACAGATGGTTCTCAGACCCGACATT
AACCTCTCTGGCCAAGCTAATGAAAGAATGCTGGTATCAAAATCCATCCGCAAGACTCACAGCACTGCGT
ATCAAAAAGACTTTGACCAAAATTGATAATTCCCTCGACAAATTGAAAACTGACTGTAATCGATTTAAAG
CTATGGATTACAAGGATGATGATGATAAGGATTACAAGGATGATGATGATAAG
